>Addgene plasmid #75833 | MPP7 gRNA (BRDN0001147517) | addgene full sequence | sequence record 184656 | Addgene Assembled Sequence
CCCGGGTGCAAAGATGGATAAAGTTTTAAACAGAGAGGAATCTTTGCAGCTAATGGACCTTCTAGGTCTT
GAAAGGAGTGGGAATTGGCTCCGGTGCCCGTCAGTGGGCAGAGCGCACATCGCCCACAGTCCCCGAGAAG
TTGGGGGGAGGGGTCGGCAATTGATCCGGTGCCTAGAGAAGGTGGCGCGGGGTAAACTGGGAAAGTGATG
TCGTGTACTGGCTCCGCCTTTTTCCCGAGGGTGGGGGAGAACCGTATATAAGTGCAGTAGTCGCCGTGAA
CGTTCTTTTTCGCAACGGGTTTGCCGCCAGAACACAGGTAAGTGCCGTGTGTGGTTCCCGCGGGCCTGGC
CTCTTTACGGGTTATGGCCCTTGCGTGCCTTGAATTACTTCCACCTGGCTGCAGTACGTGATTCTTGATC
CCGAGCTTCGGGTTGGAAGTGGGTGGGAGAGTTCGAGGCCTTGCGCTTAAGGAGCCCCTTCGCCTCGTGC
TTGAGTTGAGGCCTGGCCTGGGCGCTGGGGCCGCCGCGTGCGAATCTGGTGGCACCTTCGCGCCTGTCTC
GCTGCTTTCGATAAGTCTCTAGCCATTTAAAATTTTTGATGACCTGCTGCGACGCTTTTTTTCTGGCAAG
ATAGTCTTGTAAATGCGGGCCAAGATCTGCACACTGGTATTTCGGTTTTTGGGGCCGCGGGCGGCGACGG
GGCCCGTGCGTCCCAGCGCACATGTTCGGCGAGGCGGGGCCTGCGAGCGCGGCCACCGAGAATCGGACGG
GGGTAGTCTCAAGCTGGCCGGCCTGCTCTGGTGCCTGGCCTCGCGCCGCCGTGTATCGCCCCGCCCTGGG
CGGCAAGGCTGGCCCGGTCGGCACCAGTTGCGTGAGCGGAAAGATGGCCGCTTCCCGGCCCTGCTGCAGG
GAGCTCAAAATGGAGGACGCGGCGCTCGGGAGAGCGGGCGGGTGAGTCACCCACACAAAGGAAAAGGGCC
TTTCCGTCCTCAGCCGTCGCTTCATGTGACTCCACGGAGTACCGGGCGCCGTCCAGGCACCTCGATTAGT
TCTCGAGCTTTTGGAGTACGTCGTCTTTAGGTTGGGGGGAGGGGTTTTATGCGATGGAGTTTCCCCACAC
TGAGTGGGTGGAGACTGAAGTTAGGCCAGCTTGGCACTTGATGTAATTCTCCTTGGAATTTGCCCTTTTT
GAGTTTGGATCTTGGTTCATTCTCAAGCCTCAGACAGTGGTTCAAAGTTTTTTTCTTCCATTTCAGGTGT
CGTGACGTACGGCCACCATGACCGAGTACAAGCCCACGGTGCGCCTCGCCACCCGCGACGACGTCCCCAG
GGCCGTACGCACCCTCGCCGCCGCGTTCGCCGACTACCCCGCCACGCGCCACACCGTCGATCCGGACCGC
CACATCGAGCGGGTCACCGAGCTGCAAGAACTCTTCCTCACGCGCGTCGGGCTCGACATCGGCAAGGTGT
GGGTCGCGGACGACGGCGCCGCCGTGGCGGTCTGGACCACGCCGGAGAGCGTCGAAGCGGGGGCGGTGTT
CGCCGAGATCGGCCCGCGCATGGCCGAGTTGAGCGGTTCCCGGCTGGCCGCGCAGCAACAGATGGAAGGC
CTCCTGGCGCCGCACCGGCCCAAGGAGCCCGCGTGGTTCCTGGCCACCGTCGGAGTCTCGCCCGACCACC
AGGGCAAGGGTCTGGGCAGCGCCGTCGTGCTCCCCGGAGTGGAGGCGGCCGAGCGCGCCGGGGTGCCCGC
CTTCCTGGAGACCTCCGCGCCCCGCAACCTCCCCTTCTACGAGCGGCTCGGCTTCACCGTCACCGCCGAC
GTCGAGGTGCCCGAAGGACCGCGCACCTGGTGCATGACCCGCAAGCCCGGTGCCTGAACGCGTTAAGTCG
ACAATCAACCTCTGGATTACAAAATTTGTGAAAGATTGACTGGTATTCTTAACTATGTTGCTCCTTTTAC
GCTATGTGGATACGCTGCTTTAATGCCTTTGTATCATGCTATTGCTTCCCGTATGGCTTTCATTTTCTCC
TCCTTGTATAAATCCTGGTTGCTGTCTCTTTATGAGGAGTTGTGGCCCGTTGTCAGGCAACGTGGCGTGG
TGTGCACTGTGTTTGCTGACGCAACCCCCACTGGTTGGGGCATTGCCACCACCTGTCAGCTCCTTTCCGG
GACTTTCGCTTTCCCCCTCCCTATTGCCACGGCGGAACTCATCGCCGCCTGCCTTGCCCGCTGCTGGACA
GGGGCTCGGCTGTTGGGCACTGACAATTCCGTGGTGTTGTCGGGGAAATCATCGTCCTTTCCTTGGCTGC
TCGCCTGTGTTGCCACCTGGATTCTGCGCGGGACGTCCTTCTGCTACGTCCCTTCGGCCCTCAATCCAGC
GGACCTTCCTTCCCGCGGCCTGCTGCCGGCTCTGCGGCCTCTTCCGCGTCTTCGCCTTCGCCCTCAGACG
AGTCGGATCTCCCTTTGGGCCGCCTCCCCGCGTCGACTTTAAGACCAATGACTTACAAGGCAGCTGTAGA
TCTTAGCCACTTTTTAAAAGAAAAGGGGGGACTGGAAGGGCTAATTCACTCCCAACGAAGACAAGATCTG
CTTTTTGCTTGTACTGGGTCTCTCTGGTTAGACCAGATCTGAGCCTGGGAGCTCTCTGGCTAACTAGGGA
ACCCACTGCTTAAGCCTCAATAAAGCTTGCCTTGAGTGCTTCAAGTAGTGTGTGCCCGTCTGTTGTGTGA
CTCTGGTAACTAGAGATCCCTCAGACCCTTTTAGTCAGTGTGGAAAATCTCTAGCAGTACGTATAGTAGT
TCATGTCATCTTATTATTCAGTATTTATAACTTGCAAAGAAATGAATATCAGAGAGTGAGAGGAACTTGT
TTATTGCAGCTTATAATGGTTACAAATAAAGCAATAGCATCACAAATTTCACAAATAAAGCATTTTTTTC
ACTGCATTCTAGTTGTGGTTTGTCCAAACTCATCAATGTATCTTATCATGTCTGGCTCTAGCTATCCCGC
CCCTAACTCCGCCCATCCCGCCCCTAACTCCGCCCAGTTCCGCCCATTCTCCGCCCCATGGCTGACTAAT
TTTTTTTATTTATGCAGAGGCCGAGGCCGCCTCGGCCTCTGAGCTATTCCAGAAGTAGTGAGGAGGCTTT
TTTGGAGGCCTAGGGACGTACCCAATTCGCCCTATAGTGAGTCGTATTACGCGCGCTCACTGGCCGTCGT
TTTACAACGTCGTGACTGGGAAAACCCTGGCGTTACCCAACTTAATCGCCTTGCAGCACATCCCCCTTTC
GCCAGCTGGCGTAATAGCGAAGAGGCCCGCACCGATCGCCCTTCCCAACAGTTGCGCAGCCTGAATGGCG
AATGGG
[124 nt withheld, positions 3367-3490]
C
[91 nt withheld, positions 3492-3582]
A
[49 nt withheld, positions 3584-3632]
CCTTTGACGTTGGAGTCCACGTTCTTT
[37 nt withheld, positions 3660-3696]
ACCCTATCTCGGTCTATTCTTTTGATTTATAAGGGATTTTGCCGATTTCGGCCTATTGGTTAAAAAATGA
GCTGATTTAACAAAAATTTAACGCGAATTTTAACAAAATATTAACGCTTACAATTTAGGTGGCACTTTTC
GGGGAAATGTGCGCGGAACCCCTATTTGTTTATTTTTCTAAATACATTCAAATATGTATCCGCTCATGAG
ACAATAACCCTGATAAATGCTTCAATAATATTGAAAAAGGAAGAGTATGAGTATTCAACATTTCCGTGTC
GCCCTTATTCCCTTTTTTGCGGCATTTTGCCTTCCTGTTTTTGCTCACCCAGAAACGCTGGTGAAAGTAA
AAGATGCTGAAGATCAGTTGGGTGCACGAGTGGGTTACATCGAACTGGATCTCAACAGCGGTAAGATCCT
TGAGAGTTTTCGCCCCGAAGAACGTTTTCCAATGATGAGCACTTTTAAAGTTCTGCTATGTGGCGCGGTA
TTATCCCGTATTGACGCCGGGCAAGAGCAACTCGGTCGCCGCATACACTATTCTCAGAATGACTTGGTTG
AGTACTCACCAGTCACAGAAAAGCATCTTACGGATGGCATGACAGTAAGAGAATTATGCAGTGCTGCCAT
AACCATGAGTGATAACACTGCGGCCAACTTACTTCTGACAACGATCGGAGGACCGAAGGAGCTAACCGCT
TTTTTGCACAACATGGGGGATCATGTAACTCGCCTTGATCGTTGGGAACCGGAGCTGAATGAAGCCATAC
CAAACGACGAGCGTGACACCACGATGCCTGTAGCAATGGCAACAACGTTGCGCAAACTATTAACTGGCGA
ACTACTTACTCTAGCTTCCCGGCAACAATTAATAGACTGGATGGAGGCGGATAAAGTTGCAGGACCACTT
CTGCGCTCGGCCCTTCCGGCTGGCTGGTTTATTGCTGATAAATCTGGAGCCGGTGAGCGTGGGTCTCGCG
GTATCATTGCAGCACTGGGGCCAGATGGTAAGCCCTCCCGTATCGTAGTTATCTACACGACGGGGAGTCA
GGCAACTATGGATGAACGAAATAGACAGATCGCTGAGATAGGTGCCTCACTGATTAAGCATTGGTAACTG
TCAGACCAAGTTTACTCATATATACTTTAGATTGATTTAAAACTTCATTTTTAATTTAAAAGGATCTAGG
TGAAGATCCTTTTTGATAATCTCATGACCAAAATCCCTTAACGTGAGTTTTCGTTCCACTGAGCGTCAGA
CCCCGTAGAAAAGATCAAAGGATCTTCTTGAGATCCTTTTTTTCTGCGCGTAATCTGCTGCTTGCAAACA
AAAAAACCACCGCTACCAGCGGTGGTTTGTTTGCCGGATCAAGAGCTACCAACTCTTTTTCCGAAGGTAA
CTGGCTTCAGCAGAGCGCAGATACCAAATACTGTTCTTCTAGTGTAGCCGTAGTTAGGCCACCACTTCAA
GAACTCTGTAGCACCGCCTACATACCTCGCTCTGCTAATCCTGTTACCAGTGGCTGCTGCCAGTGGCGAT
AAGTCGTGTCTTACCGGGTTGGACTCAAGACGATAGTTACCGGATAAGGCGCAGCGGTCGGGCTGAACGG
GGGGTTCGTGCACACAGCCCAGCTTGGAGCGAACGACCTACACCGAACTGAGATACCTACAGCGTGAGCT
ATGAGAAAGCGCCACGCTTCCCGAAGGGAGAAAGGCGGACAGGTATCCGGTAAGCGGCAGGGTCGGAACA
GGAGAGCGCACGAGGGAGCTTCCAGGGGGAAACGCCTGGTATCTTTATAGTCCTGTCGGGTTTCGCCACC
TCTGACTTGAGCGTCGATTTTTGTGATGCTCGTCAGGGGGGCGGAGCCTATGGAAAAACGCCAGCAACGC
GGCCTTTTTACGGTTCCTGGCCTTTTGCTGGCCTTTTGCTCACATGTTCTTTCCTGCGTTATCCCCTGAT
TCTGTGGATAACCGTATTACCGCCTTTGAGTGAGCTGATACCGCTCGCCGCAGCCGAACGACCGAGCGCA
GCGAGTCAGTGAGCGAGGAAGCGGAAGAGCGCCCAATACGCAAACCGCCTCTCCCCGCGCGTTGGCCGAT
TCATTAATGCAGCTGGCACGACAGGTTTCCCGACTGGAAAGCGGGCAGTGAGCGCAACGCAATTAATGTG
AGTTAGCTCACTCATTAGGCACCCCAGGCTTTACACTTTATGCTTCCGGCTCGTATGTTGTGTGGAATTG
TGAGCGGATAACAATTTCACACAGGAAACAGCTATGACCATGATTACGCCAAGCGCGCAATTAACCCTCA
CTAAAGGGAACAAAAGCTGGAGCTGCAAGCTTAATGTAGTCTTATGCAATACTCTTGTAGTCTTGCAACA
TGGTAACGATGAGTTAGCAACATGCCTTACAAGGAGAGAAAAAGCACCGTGCATGCCGATTGGTGGAAGT
AAGGTGGTACGATCGTGCCTTATTAGGAAGGCAACAGACGGGTCTGACATGGATTGGACGAACCACTGAA
TTGCCGCATTGCAGAGATATTGTATTTAAGTGCCTAGCTCGATACATAAACGGGTCTCTCTGGTTAGACC
AGATCTGAGCCTGGGAGCTCTCTGGCTAACTAGGGAACCCACTGCTTAAGCCTCAATAAAGCTTGCCTTG
AGTGCTTCAAGTAGTGTGTGCCCGTCTGTTGTGTGACTCTGGTAACTAGAGATCCCTCAGACCCTTTTAG
TCAGTGTGGAAAATCTCTAGCAGTGGCGCCCGAACAGGGACTTGAAAGCGAAAGGGAAACCAGAGGAGCT
CTCTCGACGCAGGACTCGGCTTGCTGAAGCGCGCACGGCAAGAGGCGAGGGGCGGCGACTGGTGAGTACG
CCAAAAATTTTGACTAGCGGAGGCTAGAAGGAGAGAGATGGGTGCGAGAGCGTCAGTATTAAGCGGGGGA
GAATTAGATCGCGATGGGAAAAAATTCGGTTAAGGCCAGGGGGAAAGAAAAAATATAAATTAAAACATAT
AGTATGGGCAAGCAGGGAGCTAGAACGATTCGCAGTTAATCCTGGCCTGTTAGAAACATCAGAAGGCTGT
AGACAAATACTGGGACAGCTACAACCATCCCTTCAGACAGGATCAGAAGAACTTAGATCATTATATAATA
CAGTAGCAACCCTCTATTGTGTGCATCAAAGGATAGAGATAAAAGACACCAAGGAAGCTTTAGACAAGAT
AGAGGAAGAGCAAAACAAAAGTAAGACCACCGCACAGCAAGCGGCCGCTGATCTTCAGACCTGGAGGAGG
AGATATGAGGGACAATTGGAGAAGTGAATTATATAAATATAAAGTAGTAAAAATTGAACCATTAGGAGTA
GCACCCACCAAGGCAAAGAGAAGAGTGGTGCAGAGAGAAAAAAGAGCAGTGGGAATAGGAGCTTTGTTCC
TTGGGTTCTTGGGAGCAGCAGGAAGCACTATGGGCGCAGCGTCAATGACGCTGACGGTACAGGCCAGACA
ATTATTGTCTGGTATAGTGCAGCAGCAGAACAATTTGCTGAGGGCTATTGAGGCGCAACAGCATCTGTTG
CAACTCACAGTCTGGGGCATCAAGCAGCTCCAGGCAAGAATCCTGGCTGTGGAAAGATACCTAAAGGATC
AACAGCTCCTGGGGATTTGGGGTTGCTCTGGAAAACTCATTTGCACCACTGCTGTGCCTTGGAATGCTAG
TTGGAGTAATAAATCTCTGGAACAGATTTGGAATCACACGACCTGGATGGAGTGGGACAGAGAAATTAAC
AATTACACAAGCTTAATACACTCCTTAATTGAAGAATCGCAAAACCAGCAAGAAAAGAATGAACAAGAAT
TATTGGAATTAGATAAATGGGCAAGTTTGTGGAATTGGTTTAACATAACAAATTGGCTGTGGTATATAAA
ATTATTCATAATGATAGTAGGAGGCTTGGTAGGTTTAAGAATAGTTTTTGCTGTACTTTCTATAGTGAAT
AGAGTTAGGCAGGGATATTCACCATTATCGTTTCAGACCCACCTCCCAACCCCGAGGGGACCCAGAGAGG
GCCTATTTCCCATGATTCCTTCATATTTGCATATACGATACAAGGCTGTTAGAGAGATAATTAGAATTAA
TTTGACTGTAAACACAAAGATATTAGTACAAAATACGTGACGTAGAAAGTAATAATTTCTTGGGTAGTTT
GCAGTTTTAAAATTATGTTTTAAAATGGACTATCATATGCTTACCGTAACTTGAAAGTATTTCGATTTCT
TGGCTTTATATATCTTGTGGAAAGGACGAAACACCGGGTGTCACTTCTTCGTATGTGTTTTAGAGCTAGA
AATAGCAAGTTAAAATAAGGCTAGTCCGTTATCAACTTGAAAAAGTGGCACCGAGTCGGTGCTTTTTTAA
GCTTGGCGTAACTAGATCTTGAGACAAATGGCAGTATTCATCCACAATTTTAAAAGAAAAGGGGGGATTG
GGGGGTACAGTGCAGGGGAAAGAATAGTAGACATAATAGCAACAGACATACAAACTAAAGAATTACAAAA
ACAAATTACAAAAATTCAAAATTTTCGGGTTTATTACAGGGACAGCAGAGATCCACTTTGGCGCCGGCTC
GAGGGGG
Features (pLannotate 1.2.2; 29 found; start..end, strand, type, name):
     14..80      +  CDS            small t antigen (fragment): SV40 (simian virus 40) small t antigen
    106..317     +  promoter       EF-1α core promoter: core promoter for human elongation factor EF-1α
    318..1256    +  intron         EF-1α intron A: intron upstream of the start codon of human EF-1α
   1278..1877    +  CDS            PuroR (fragment): puromycin N-acetyltransferase; pac from Streptomyces; confers resistance to puromycin
   1893..2481    +  misc_feature   WPRE: woodchuck hepatitis virus posttranscriptional regulatory element
   2532..2551    +  misc_feature   cPPT/CTS (fragment): central polypurine tract and central termination sequence of HIV-1
   2553..2786    +  LTR            3' LTR (ΔU3): self-inactivating 3' long terminal repeat (LTR) from HIV-1
   2864..2985    +  polyA_signal   SV40 poly(A) signal: SV40 polyadenylation signal
   3025..3160    +  rep_origin     SV40 ori: SV40 origin of replication
   3181..3199    -  promoter       T7 promoter: promoter for bacteriophage T7 RNA polymerase
   3207..3362    +  CDS            lacZα (fragment): LacZα fragment of β-galactosidase; lacZ fragment
   3367..3795    +  rep_origin     f1 ori (sequence partly withheld): f1 bacteriophage origin of replication; arrow indicates direction of (+) strand synthesis
   3848..3952    +  promoter       AmpR promoter: bla
   3953..4813    +  CDS            AmpR: β-lactamase; bla; confers resistance to ampicillin, carbenicillin, and related antibiotics
   4984..5572    +  rep_origin     ori: high-copy-number ColE1/pMB1/pBR322/pUC origin of replication
   5755..5847    +  CDS            lacI (fragment): lac repressor; lacI; The lac repressor binds to the lac operator to inhibit transcription in E. coli. This inhibition can be relieved by adding lactose or isopropyl-β-D-thiogalactopyranoside (IPTG).
   5860..5881    +  protein_bind   CAP binding site: CAP binding activates transcription in the presence of cAMP. E. coli catabolite activator protein
   5896..5926    +  promoter       lac promoter: promoter for the E. coli lac operon
   5934..5950    +  protein_bind   lac operator: The lac repressor binds to the lac operator to inhibit transcription in E. coli. This inhibition can be relieved by adding lactose or isopropyl-β-D-thiogalactopyranoside (IPTG). lac repressor encoded by lacI
   5995..6013    +  promoter       T3 promoter: promoter for bacteriophage T3 RNA polymerase
   6041..6267    +  promoter       RSV promoter: Rous sarcoma virus enhancer/promoter
   6268..6448    +  LTR            5' LTR (truncated): truncated 5' long terminal repeat (LTR) from HIV-1
   6495..6620    +  misc_feature   HIV-1 Ψ: packaging signal of human immunodeficiency virus type 1
   6604..6967    +  CDS            HIV-1 gag (fragment): gag protein from human immunodeficiency virus 1; gag
   7113..7346    +  misc_feature   RRE: The Rev response element (RRE) of HIV-1 allows for Rev-dependent mRNA export from the nucleus to the cytoplasm.
   7723..7749    +  CDS            Rev (fragment): human immunodeficiency virus 1 (HIV-1) Rev protein; rev; enhances nuclear export of unspliced and incompletely spliced viral mRNAs
   7753..7993    +  promoter       U6 promoter: RNA polymerase III promoter for human U6 snRNA
   8023..8098    +  misc_RNA       gRNA scaffold: guide RNA scaffold for the Streptococcus pyogenes CRISPR/Cas9 system
   8154..8271    +  misc_feature   cPPT/CTS: central polypurine tract and central termination sequence of HIV-1
