[The description below was written by a language model from this plasmid's Addgene catalogue record and pLannotate feature annotations shown in this document.]
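Description:
MPP7 gRNA (BRDN0001147517) is a third-generation lentiviral guide RNA plasmid built on the lentiGuide-Puro backbone and designed to target the human MPP7 gene for CRISPR-Cas9 editing. It is propagated in E. coli as a high-copy plasmid through a ColE1/pUC-type origin and selected with ampicillin via the β-lactamase gene. An f1 origin, an SV40 origin and poly(A) signal, and remnants of a lac/T7/T3 cloning region are also annotated in the bacterial backbone.

The lentiviral transfer cassette begins with an RSV promoter fused to a truncated HIV-1 5' LTR, which makes genomic RNA production Tat-independent. This is followed by the Ψ packaging signal with a partial gag sequence and the Rev response element, which supports nuclear export of the unspliced genome. Inside the provirus, a human U6 RNA polymerase III promoter drives the MPP7-specific spacer joined to the Streptococcus pyogenes gRNA scaffold. Next come a cPPT/CTS element and an EF-1α core promoter with its intron A driving puromycin N-acetyltransferase, which allows selection of transduced mammalian cells. A WPRE enhances transcript expression, and the self-inactivating ΔU3 3' LTR closes the cassette.

The plasmid does not encode Cas9, so it must be used with a separate Cas9 vector such as lentiCas9-Blast or in cells that already express the nuclease. It is an individual clone corresponding to a human kinome gRNA library, suited to knockout of MPP7 in human cells. The depositors note that the guide was designed against a GenBank reference sequence that has since been withdrawn.
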