Addgene plasmid #75833: MPP7 gRNA (BRDN0001147517)
Purpose: 3rd generation lentiviral gRNA plasmid targeting human MPP7
Depositing lab: John Doench & David Root. Depositing organization: Broad Institute. Publication: Optimized sgRNA design to maximize activity and minimize off-target effects of CRISPR-Cas9. Doench JG, Fusi N, Sullender M, Hegde M, Vaimberg EW, Donovan KF, Smith I, Tothova Z, Wilen C, Orchard R, Virgin HW, Listgarten J, Root DE. Nat Biotechnol. 2016 Jan 18. doi: 10.1038/nbt.3437. PubMed 26780180.
Backbone
  Vector backbone: lentiGuide-Puro
  Backbone manufacturer: Zhang Lab (Addgene plasmid # 52963)
  Vector type: Mammalian Expression, Lentiviral, CRISPR
  Selectable markers: Puromycin
Growth in bacteria
  Bacterial resistance: Ampicillin, 100 μg/mL
  Growth temperature: 37°C
  Growth strain: DH5alpha
  Copy number: High Copy
Gene/Insert
  Gene/Insert name: MPP7 (alt name: MPP7)
  gRNA/shRNA sequence: GGTGTCACTTCTTCGTATGT
  Species: H. sapiens (human)
  Entrez Gene: MPP7
  Promoter: hU6
  Cloning method: Unknown
  Sequencing primers: 5′ U6-F; 3′ pS2-R
Terms and licenses: Academic/Nonprofit Terms; Industry Terms: Not Available to Industry
Depositor comments: The gRNA was designed to target a Genbank reference sequence which has since been removed from the database. Note that this plasmid does NOT contain Cas9. It should be used in conjunction with lentiCas9-Blast (Addgene #52962) or otherwise with cell lines already expressing Cas9. Browse the full kinome gRNA library at http://www.addgene.org/pooled-library/broadgpp-human-kinome/ or visit http://www.broadinstitute.org/rnai/public/ for detailed protocols and information.
How to cite: MPP7 gRNA (BRDN0001147517) was a gift from John Doench & David Root (Addgene plasmid # 75833 ; http://n2t.net/addgene:75833 ; RRID:Addgene_75833)
