>Addgene plasmid #75833 | MPP7 gRNA (BRDN0001147517) | depositor partial sequence | sequence record 143293 | Target Sequence
GGTGTCACTTCTTCGTATGT
