>Addgene plasmid #75833 | MPP7 gRNA (BRDN0001147517) | addgene partial sequence | sequence record 184655 | hU6-F
ACGTGACGTAGAAAGTAATAATTTCTTGGGTAGTTTGCAGTTTTAAAATTATGTTTTAAAATGGACTATC
ATATGCTTACCGTAACTTGAAAGTATTTCGATTTCTTGGCTTTATATATCTTGTGGAAAGGACGAAACAC
CGGGTGTCACTTCTTCGTATGTGTTTTAGAGCTAGAAATAGCAAGTTAAAATAAGGCTAGTCCGTTATCA
ACTTGAAAAAGTGGCACCGAGTCGGTGCTTTTTTAAGCTTGGCGTAACTAGATCTTGAGACAAATGGCAG
TATTCATCCACAATTTTAAAAGAAAAGGGGGGATTGGGGGGTACAGTGCAGGGGAAAGAATAGTAGACAT
AATAGCAACAGACATACAAACTAAAGAATTACAAAAACAAATTACAAAAATTCAAAATTTTCGGGTTTAT
TACAGGGACAGCAGAGATCCACTTTGGCGCCGGCTCGAGGGGGCCCGGGTGCAAAGATGGATAAAGTTTT
AAACAGAGAGGAATCTTTGCAGCTAATGGACCTTCTAGGTCTTGAAAGGAGTGGGAATTGGCTCCGGTGC
CCGTCAGTGG
